>Addgene plasmid #214223 | pDSG596 | addgene full sequence | sequence record 426754 | Addgene NGS Result
GAGAGCGTTCACCGACAAACAACAGATAAAACGAAAGGCCCAGTCTTTCGACTGAGCCTTTCGTTTTATT
TGATGCCTGGGGAGTGTGAGTGGGAGGTCTGTATGTACGTCGAGTACCTTTGGTCGAAAAAAAAAGCCCG
CACTGTCAGGTGCGGGCTTTTTTCTGTGTTTCCTTAACGCTGTGTACCCGGACAAACACCATTAATCAGC
AGGAAGGTAAATTCTTCAATATCCTGTTCAACGGTCAGCTGTTCGGTCAGTAGGCGATACCAACAAAAAC
CAAAAATCATATCCAGCAGCAGTTCACGATTGGTATCTTTCGGCAGTTCACCATTGCTAATGGCATTTTC
AACCAGTTTTTTCGGCATCTCACGACGACGTTCCATAAACTGATCTTTCAGCTGGGTCAGGGTTGCAGGG
TCCAGCTGTGCTTCTGCAATAACACAACGAAATGCTTCACCACAAATGGTTTCACGCCAAACTTTCCACA
GATTACGCAGCAGAAAATCCAGATCGGCTTTAAAGCTACCCAGATCCGGAAATTTACGCACCTGTTCGCT
TTCATTTTCATACACTTCGGCAATCAGTGCTGCTTTATTGGTCCACCAACGATAAATGGTCGGTTTGCTT
GCACCGGCACGACGTGCAACGCTTTCAATGCTCAGACCGCTATAACCACATTCTTTCAGGATTTCAATGG
TGCTGGTCAGAATTGCTTTATGGGTATGCGGACTACGCAGGCTACCAATGCTGCTACGGCTCGGGGTACG
TGCCATTAATTATTCCTACTTTCAGAGGAAAGTTAAACAAAATTATTTGTAGAGGGAAACCGTTGTGGTC
TCCCTGAATATATTATACGAGCCTTATGCATGCCCGTAAAGTTATCCAGCAACCACTCATAGACCTAGGG
CAGCAGATAGGGACGACGTGGTGTTAGCTGTGCCGTCGGAATTGCTATAGCCCTTAACGCATGAGAAAGC
CCCCGGAAGATCACCTTCCGGGGGCTTTTTTATTGCGCTCTGATTCGTTACCAATTGACATGATACGAAA
CGTACCGTATCGTTAAGGTTACTTAGCCATCCCGAAATACGGCATATTAAGTAATGAAGGCAGCTATTTA
TATACGTGTTTCTACTCAAGAGCAAGTAGAAAATTATTCAATACAAGCTCAAACTGAAAAACTAACAGGA
TTGTGCCGCTCGAAGGACTGGGACGTATACGATATTTTCATTGACGGCGGATACTCCGGCTCAAATATGA
ATCGTCCCGCATTAAATGAAATGCTAAGTAAACTACACGAAATTGATGCTGTAGTCGTATATCGATTAGA
CAGACTATCCCGCTCACAAAGAGACACAATAACGCTTATTGAAGAATACTTCTTAAAAAACAATGTAGAG
TTTGTTAGTTTGTCTGAAACGCTTGATACCAGTTCCCCTTTCGGTCGTGCAATGATTGGTATATTATCAG
TATTCGCACAGCTAGAGCGCGAAACAATCCGAGATCGTATGGTGATGGGGAAAATTAAGCGTATTGAAGC
AGGTCTTCCGTTAACAACTGCGAAAGGTAGAACGTTCGGCTATGATGTTATAGATACAAAATTATACATT
AATGAAGAAGAAGCAAAACAGTTACAACTGATTTATGATATTTTCGAAGAAGAACAAAGTATAACTTTTT
TACAGAAAAGACTAAAAAAATTAGGCTTTAAAGTTAGAACATATAATCGCTATAACAACTGGCTAACTAA
TGATTTGTATTGTGGTTATGTTTCATATAAAGATAAAGTTCATGTAAAAGGTATTCATGAACCTATCATC
AGTGAAGAGCAATTCTATAGAGTTCAAGAAATATTTACTCGTATGGGTAAAAATCCGAACATGAATAGAG
ATTCAGCATCGTTGCTAAATAATTTAGTAGTTTGTAGTAAATGCGGGTTAGGCTTTGTTCATCGTAGAAA
AGATACAATGTCGCGTGGTAAAAAATATCATTATAGATATTATAGTTGCAAGACTTATAAACATACTCAT
GAACTCGAAAAATGCGGGAATAAAATTTGGAGAGCTGACAAACTTGAAGAATTAATTATTAATCGTGTGA
ATAATTATAGTTTCGCTTCCAGAAATGTAGATAAAGAAGATGAATTAGATAGCTTAAATGAAAAGCTTAA
AATAGAACATGCAAAGAAAAAACGATTATTTGATTTATATATAAATGGCTCGTATGAAGTTTCAGAACTT
GATTCTATGATGAATGATATTGATGCTCAAATTAATTATTATGAATCACAAATAGAAGCTAACGAAGAAT
TGAAGAAAAACAAAAAGATACAAGAAAATTTAGCTGATTTAGCAACAGTTGATTTTGACTCTTTAGAGTT
CAGAGAAAAGCAACTTTATTTAAAATCACTAATAAACAAAATTTATATTGATGGTGAACAAGTTACTATT
GAATGGCTCGAACAGAAACTGATCAGCGAAGAAGATCTGTGATAGTAATAACCCGGGGGTTCCCATGGTA
CGCGTGCTAGAGGCATCAAATAAAACGAAAGGCTCAGTCGAAAGACTGGGCCTTTCGTTTTATCTGTTGT
TTGTCGGTGAACGCTCTCCTGAGTAGGACAAATCCGCCGCCCTAGATACTAGTAGCGGCCGCTGCAGGAG
TCACTAAGGGTTAGTTAGTTAGATTAGCAGAAAGTCAAAAGCCTCCGACCGGAGGCTTTTGACTAAAACT
TCCCTTGGGGTTATCATTGGGGCTCACTCAAAGGCGGTAATCAGATAAAAAAAATCCTTAGCTTTCGCTA
AGGATGATTTCTGCTAGTATGCTTGGATTCTCACCAATAAAAAACGCCCGGCGGCAACCGAGCGTTCTGA
ACAAATCCAGATGGAGTTCTGAGGTCATTACTGGATCTATCAACAGGAGTCCAAGCGAGCTCTTATTTGC
CGACTACCTTGGTGATCTCGCCTTTCACGTAGTGGACAAATTCTTCCAACTGATCTGCGCGCGAGGCCAA
GCGATCTTCTTCTTGTCCAAGATAAGCCTGTCTAGCTTCAAGTATGACGGGCTGATACTGGGCCGGCAGG
CGCTCCATTGCCCAGTCGGCAGCGACATCCTTCGGCGCGATTTTGCCGGTTACTGCGCTGTACCAAATGC
GGGACAACGTAAGCACTACATTTCGCTCATCGCCAGCCCAGTCGGGCGGCGAGTTCCATAGCGTTAAGGT
TTCATTTAGCGCCTCAAATAGATCCTGTTCAGGAACCGGATCAAAGAGTTCCTCCGCCGCTGGACCTACC
AAGGCAACGCTATGTTCTCTTGCTTTTGTCAGCAAGATAGCCAGATCAATGTCGATCGTGGCTGGCTCGA
AGATACCTGCAAGAATGTCATTGCGCTGCCATTCTCCAAATTGCAGTTCGCGCTTAGCTGGATAACGCCA
CGGAATGATGTCGTCGTGCACAACAATGGTGACTTCTACAGCGCGGAGAATCTCGCTCTCTCCAGGGGAA
GCCGAAGTTTCCAAAAGGTCGTTGATCAAAGCTCGCCGCGTTGTTTCATCAAGCCTTACGGTCACCGTAA
CCAGCAAATCAATATCACTGTGTGGCTTCAGGCCGCCATCCACTGCGGAGCCGTACAAATGTACGGCCAG
CAACGTCGGTTCGAGATGGCGCTCGATGACGCCAACTACCTCTGATAGTTGAGTCGATACTTCGGCGATC
ACCGCTTCCCTCATACGAAACGATCCTCATCCTGTCTCTTGATCAGATCTTGATCCCCTGCGCCATCAGA
TCCTTGGCGGCAAGAAAGCCATCCAGTTTACTTTGCAGGGCTTCCCAACCTTACCAGAGGGCGCCCCAGC
TGGCAATTCCGGTTCGCTTGCTCTCTAGTAGTTACATTGTCGATCTGTTCATGGTGAACAGCTTTGAATG
CACCAAAAACTCGTAAAAGCTCTGATGTATCTATCTTTTTTACACCGTTTTCATCTGTGCATATGGACAG
TTTTCCCTTTGATATGTAACGGTGAACAGTTGTTCTACTTTTGTTTGTTAGTCTTGATGCTTCACTGATA
GATACAAGAGCCATAAGAACCTCAGATCCTTCCGTATTTAGCCAGTATGTTCTCTAGTGTGGTTCGTTGT
TTTTGCGTGAGCCATGAGAACGAACCATTGAGATCATACTTACTTTGCATGTCACTCAAAAATTTTGCCT
CAAAACTGGTGAGCTGAATTTTTGCAGTTAAAGCATCGTGTAGTGTTTTTCTTAGTCCGTTATGTAGGTA
GGAATCTGATGTAATGGTTGTTGGTATTTTGTCACCATTCATTTTTATCTGGTTGTTCTCAAGTTCGGTT
ACGAGATCCATTTGTCTATCTAGTTCAACTTGGAAAATCAACGTATCAGTCGGGCGGCCTCGCTTATCAA
CCACCAATTTCATATTGCTGTAAGTGTTTAAATCTTTACTTATTGGTTTCAAAACCCATTGGTTAAGCCT
TTTAAACTCATGGTAGTTATTTTCAAGCATTAACATGAACTTAAATTCATCAAGGCTAATCTCTATATTT
GCCTTGTGAGTTTTCTTTTGTGTTAGTTCTTTTAATAACCACTCATAAATCCTCATAGAGTATTTGTTTT
CAAAAGACTTAACATGTTCCAGATTATATTTTATGAATTTTTTTAACTGGAAAAGATAAGGCAATATCTC
TTCACTAAAAACTAATTCTAATTTTTCGCTTGAGAACTTGGCATAGTTTGTCCACTGGAAAATCCCAAAG
CCTTTAACCAAAGGATTCCTGATTTCCACAGTTCTCGTCATCAGCTCTCTGGTTGCTTTAGCTAATACAC
CATAAGCATTTTCCCTACTGATGTTCATCATCTGAGCGTATTGGTTATAAGTGAACGATACCGTCCGTTC
TTTCCTTGTAGGGTTTTCAATCGTGGGGTTGAGTAGTGCCACACAGCATAAAATTAGCTTGGTTTCATGC
TCCGTTAAGTCATAGCGACTAATCGCTAGTTCATTTGCTTTGAAAACAACTAATTCAGACATACATCTCA
ATTGGTCTAGGTGATTTTAATCACTATACCAATTGAGATGGGCTAGTCAATGATAATTACATGTCCTTTT
CCTTTGAGTTGTGGGTATCTGTAAATTCTGCTAGACCTTTGCTGGAAAACTTGTAAATTCTGCTAGACCC
TCTGTAAATTCCGCTAGACCTTTGTGTGTTTTTTTTGTTTATATTCAAGTGGTTATAATTTATAGAATAA
AGAAAGAATAAAAAAAGATAAAAAGAATAGATCCCAGCCCTGTGTATAACTCACTACTTTAGTCAGTTCC
GCAGTATTACAAAAGGATGTCGCAAACGCTGTTTGCTCCTCTACAAAACAGACCTTAAAACCCTAAAGGC
TTAAGTAGCACCCTCGCAAGCTCGGGCAAATCGCTGAATATTCCTTTTGTCTCCGACCATCAGGCACCTG
AGTCGCTGTCTTTTTCGTGACATTCAGTTCGCTGCGCTCACGGCTCTGGCAGTGAATGGGGGTAAATGGC
ACTACAGGCGCCTTTTATGGATTCATGCAAGGAAACTACCCATAATACAAGAAAAGCCCGTCACGGGCTT
CTCAGGGCGTTTTATGGCGGGTCTGCTATGTGGTGCTATCTGACTTTTTGCTGTTCAGCAGTTCCTGCCC
TCTGATTTTCCAGTCTGACCACTTCGGATTATCCCGTGACAGGTCATTCAGACTGGCTAATGCACCCAGT
AAGGCAGCGGTATCATCAACAGGCTTACCCGTCTTACTGTCCCTAGTGCTTGGATTCTCACCAATAAAAA
ACGCCCGGCGGCAACCGAGCGTTCTGAACAAATCCAGATGGAGTTCTGAGGTCATTACTGGATCTATCAA
CAGGAGTCCAAGCGAGCTCGTAAACTTGGTCTGACAGCTCTAGCTCCGGCAAAAAAACGGGCAAGGTGTC
ACCACCCTGCCCTTTTTCTTTAAAACCGAAAAGATTACTTCGCGTTTGCCACCTGACGTCTAAGAAAAGG
AATATTCAGCAATTTGCCCGTGCCGAAGAAAGGCCCACCCGTGAAGGTGAGCCAGTGAGTTGATTGCTAC
GTAATTAGTTAGTTAGCCCTTAGTGACTCGAATTCGCGGCCGCTTCTAGAG
Features (pLannotate 1.2.2; 15 found; start..end, strand, type, name):
      1..72      -  terminator     rrnB T1 terminator: transcription terminator T1 from the E. coli rrnB gene
    126..194     -  ncRNA          Thr leader (fragment): Accession: RF00506 - Threonine operon leader
   2537..2623    +  terminator     rrnB T1 terminator: Escherichia coli rrnB; transcription terminator T1 from the E. coli rrnB gene
   2637..2657    +  misc_feature   BioBrick suffix: universal suffix for all parts
   2693..2724    +  terminator     tonB terminator: bidirectional E. coli tonB-P14 transcription terminator
   2771..2811    -  terminator     bacterial terminator (fragment): putative bacterial transcription terminator
   2827..2921    -  terminator     lambda t0 terminator: transcription terminator from phage lambda
   2933..3724    -  CDS            SmR: aminoglycoside adenylyltransferase (Murphy, 1985); aadA; confers resistance to spectinomycin and streptomycin
   3756..3878    -  CDS            tnpA (fragment): TN5P_ECOLX - Also known as tnp. Experimental evidence at protein level: Swiss-Prot protein existence level 1. Mediates transposition of transposon Tn5 by a 'cut and paste' mechanism. First, the monomeric transposase binds the 19 bp inverted DNA repeats flanking the transposon. Then, dimerization of the DNA- bound transposase creates a synaptic DNA complex. After nicking of the first DNA strand, excision of the transposon proceeds through a series of intermediates. The transposase then mediates the insertion of the transposon at a new site by strand transfer. The activity of the wild- type tran
   4082..5032    -  CDS            Rep101: RepA protein needed for replication with the pSC101 origin; rep101
   5080..5302    -  rep_origin     pSC101 ori: low-copy replication origin that requires the Rep101 protein
   5794..5888    -  terminator     lambda t0 terminator: transcription terminator from phage lambda
   5925..5984    +  terminator     his operon terminator: This putative transcriptin terminator from the E. coli his operon has a 2-bp deletion introduced during synthesis. Its efficiency has not been determined.
   6044..6073    -  terminator     T3Te terminator: phage T3 early transcription terminator
   6120..6141    +  misc_feature   BioBrick prefix: BioBrick prefix for parts that do not start with "ATG"
