[The description below was written by a language model from this plasmid's Addgene catalogue record and pLannotate feature annotations shown in this document.]
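Description:
pDSG596 is a low-copy bacterial expression plasmid for synthetic biology work in Escherichia coli, built on the BioBrick backbone pSB4S5. It replicates from the pSC101 origin, which depends on the plasmid-encoded Rep101 (RepA) initiator protein and keeps copy number low. Selection is by spectinomycin through the aadA aminoglycoside adenylyltransferase gene (SmR), which also confers streptomycin resistance. A short fragment annotated as Tn5 transposase next to the marker appears to be a backbone remnant rather than a functional element. BioBrick prefix and suffix sequences flank the cloning region. The backbone carries many transcription terminators (lambda t0, tonB, his operon, T3Te, rrnB T1) that insulate the insert from read-through in either direction.

The catalogue lists the insert as PhlF and A118. PhlF is a TetR-family transcriptional repressor widely used in genetic circuits, and A118 is a phage-derived serine integrase that catalyses unidirectional recombination between its attachment sites. Neither coding sequence was recognised by the automated annotation. They presumably lie in the roughly 2.3 kb unannotated stretch between a threonine operon leader fragment and a second rrnB T1 terminator, but the record does not state their promoters, ribosome binding sites or orientation. Part of the plasmid derives from an earlier integrase-bearing construct.

The stated purpose is "competition strain 6 integrase plasmid". It thus supplies the integrase component for one of the strains used in competition experiments on a synthetic differentiation circuit in E. coli designed to suppress takeover by mutants. The record does not describe the recombination targets or how PhlF is wired into the circuit.
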