Addgene plasmid #214223: pDSG596
Purpose: competition strain 6 integrase plasmid
Depositing lab: Uri Alon. Depositing organization: Weizmann Institute of Science. Publication: A synthetic differentiation circuit in Escherichia coli for suppressing mutant takeover. Glass DS, Bren A, Vaisbourd E, Mayo A, Alon U. Cell. 2024 Jan 31:S0092-8674(24)00061-8. doi: 10.1016/j.cell.2024.01.024. PubMed 38320549.
Backbone
  Vector backbone: pSB4S5
  Vector type: Bacterial Expression, Synthetic Biology
Growth in bacteria
  Bacterial resistance: Spectinomycin, 50 μg/mL
  Growth temperature: 37°C
  Growth strain: DH5alpha
  Copy number: Low Copy
Gene/Insert
  Gene/Insert name: PhlF, A118
Resource information
  A portion of this plasmid was derived from a plasmid made by: pNR220 (Addgene #79541)
Terms and licenses: Academic/Nonprofit Terms; Industry Terms: Not Available to Industry
How to cite: pDSG596 was a gift from Uri Alon (Addgene plasmid # 214223 ; http://n2t.net/addgene:214223 ; RRID:Addgene_214223)
